Addgene plasmid #246340: (203-bp-DIAL-YB_TATA)-mCherry-HRasG12V-BGH_pKG2744
Purpose: 203-bp DIAL Reporter Plasmid with YB_TATA expressing mCherry-GS-HRasG12V in the presence of ZFa and editable by Cre recombinase
Depositing lab: Kate Galloway. Depositing organization: Massachusetts Institute of Technology. Publication: Programmable promoter editing for precise control of transgene expression. Kabaria SR, Bae Y, Ehmann ME, Lende-Dorn BA, Beitz AM, Peterman EL, Love KS, Ploessl DS, Galloway KE. Nat Biotechnol. 2025 Oct 13. doi: 10.1038/s41587-025-02854-y. PubMed 41083901.
Backbone
  Vector backbone: Galloway Lab pSHIP Backbone
  Backbone manufacturer: Galloway Lab
  Vector type: Mammalian Expression, Synthetic Biology
Growth in bacteria
  Bacterial resistance: Kanamycin, 50 μg/mL
  Growth temperature: 30°C
  Growth strain: NEB Stable
  Copy number: High Copy
Gene/Insert
  Gene/Insert name: mCherry-GS-HRasG12V
  Species: H. sapiens (human)
  Mutation: G12V
  Entrez Gene: HRAS (a.k.a. C-BAS/HAS, C-H-RAS, C-HA-RAS1, CTLO, H-RASIDX, HAMSV, HRAS1, RASH1, p21ras)
  Cloning method: Golden Gate
Terms and licenses: Academic/Nonprofit Terms; Industry Terms: Not Available to Industry
Depositor comments: Please visit https://doi.org/10.1101/2024.06.19.599813 for bioRxiv preprint.
How to cite: (203-bp-DIAL-YB_TATA)-mCherry-HRasG12V-BGH_pKG2744 was a gift from Kate Galloway (Addgene plasmid # 246340 ; http://n2t.net/addgene:246340 ; RRID:Addgene_246340)
