[The description below was written by a language model from this plasmid's Addgene catalogue record and pLannotate feature annotations shown in this document.]
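Description:
(203-bp-DIAL-YB_TATA)-mCherry-HRasG12V-BGH_pKG2744 is a compact (about 4.1 kb) mammalian expression and synthetic biology plasmid built by Golden Gate assembly in the depositing lab's pSHIP backbone. It is propagated in E. coli through a high-copy ColE1/pUC-type origin and selected with kanamycin via an aph(3')-Ia KanR gene. The rrnB T1 and T2 terminators lie between the origin and the mammalian cassette, presumably insulating the payload from bacterial read-through transcription.

The payload is a "DIAL" editable-promoter cassette driving a fusion of the red fluorescent protein mCherry, joined through a GS linker, to human H-Ras carrying the oncogenic, constitutively activating G12V mutation, and terminated by the bovine growth hormone polyadenylation signal. According to the record, expression depends on a synthetic zinc-finger activator (ZFa). The annotation does not identify the ZFa binding sites themselves, though they would be expected upstream of the annotated promoter elements. Two loxP sites in the same orientation flank a spacer region, corresponding to the 203-bp element in the name, that sits just upstream of the YB_TATA minimal promoter (partly matched as a minP-like TATA fragment). The short MCS and attB1 matches inside the spacer are probably incidental sequence similarities. Cre recombinase would excise the floxed spacer, bringing upstream sequence closer to the core promoter and thereby shifting the output level. This is the "editing" step described in the purpose field.

The construct serves as a reporter and effector for setting distinct, programmable levels of HRasG12V expression in mammalian cells, with mCherry fluorescence reading out the dose of the fused oncoprotein.
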