Features (pLannotate 1.2.2; 12 found; start..end, strand, type, name):
      1..589     +  rep_origin     ori: high-copy-number ColE1/pMB1/pBR322/pUC origin of replication
    757..800     -  terminator     rrnB T1 terminator: Escherichia coli rrnB; transcription terminator T1 from the E. coli rrnB gene
    932..959     +  terminator     rrnB T2 terminator: transcription terminator T2 from the E. coli rrnB gene
   1158..1191    +  protein_bind   loxP: Cre-mediated recombination occurs in the 8-bp core sequence (GCATACAT). Cre recombinase
   1219..1252    +  misc_feature   MCS (fragment): multiple cloning site
   1254..1273    +  protein_bind   attB1 (fragment): mutant version of attB; recombination site for the Gateway® BP reaction BP Clonase™
   1395..1428    +  protein_bind   loxP: Cre-mediated recombination occurs in the 8-bp core sequence (GCATACAT). Cre recombinase
   1454..1470    +  promoter       minP (fragment): minimal TATA-box promoter with low basal activity
   1507..2214    +  CDS            mCherry: mCherry is a basic (constitutively fluorescent) red fluorescent protein published in 2004, derived from Discosoma sp.. It is reported to be a very rapidly-maturing monomer with low acid sensitivity.
   2245..2812    +  CDS            H-Ras (G12V) (fragment): human oncoprotein generated by the G12V mutation in the small GTPase H-Ras
   2826..3050    +  polyA_signal   bGH poly(A) signal: bovine growth hormone polyadenylation signal
   3172..3981    +  CDS            KanR: aminoglycoside phosphotransferase; aph(3')-Ia; confers resistance to kanamycin in bacteria or G418 (Geneticin®) in eukaryotes
>Addgene plasmid #246340 | (203-bp-DIAL-YB_TATA)-mCherry-HRasG12V-BGH_pKG2744 | addgene full sequence | sequence record 491500 | Addgene NGS Result
TTGAGATCCTTTTTTTCTGCGCGTAATCTGCTGCTTGCAAACAAAAAAACCACCGCTACCAGCGGTGGTT
TGTTTGCCGGATCAAGAGCTACCAACTCTTTTTCCGAAGGTAACTGGCTTCAGCAGAGCGCAGATACCAA
ATACTGTTCTTCTAGTGTAGCCGTAGTTAGGCCACCACTTCAAGAACTCTGTAGCACCGCCTACATACCT
CGCTCTGCTAATCCTGTTACCAGTGGCTGCTGCCAGTGGCGATAAGTCGTGTCTTACCGGGTTGGACTCA
AGACGATAGTTACCGGATAAGGCGCAGCGGTCGGGCTGAACGGGGGGTTCGTGCACACAGCCCAGCTTGG
AGCGAACGACCTACACCGAACTGAGATACCTACAGCGTGAGCTATGAGAAAGCGCCACGCTTCCCGAAGG
GAGAAAGGCGGACAGGTATCCGGTAAGCGGCAGGGTCGGAACAGGAGAGCGCACGAGGGAGCTTCCAGGG
GGAAACGCCTGGTATCTTTATAGTCCTGTCGGGTTTCGCCACCTCTGACTTGAGCGTCGATTTTTGTGAT
GCTCGTCAGGGGGGCGGAGCCTATGGAAAAACGCCAGCAACGCGGCCTTTTTACGGTTCCTGGCCTTTTG
CTGGCCTTTTGCTCACATGTTCTTTCCTGCGTTATCCCCTGATTCTGTGGATAACCGTATTACCGCTAGC
ATGGATCTCGGGGACGTCTAACTACTAAGCGAGAGTAGGGAACTGCCAGGCATCAAATAAAACGAAAGGC
TCAGTCGGAAGACTGGGCCTTTCGTTTTATCTGTTGTTTGTCGGTGAACGCTCTCCTGAGTAGGACAAAT
CCGCCGGGAGCGGATTTGAACGTTGTGAAGCAACGGCCCGGAGGGTGGCGGGCAGGACGCCCGCCATAAA
CTGCCAGGCATCAAACTAAGCAGAAGGCCATCCTGACGGATGGCCTTTTTGCGTTTCTACAAACTCTTCC
TGTTAGTTAGTTACTTAAGCTCGGGCCCACCTGCAGTCTACTTACTCGGATCGGGAGATCTGAATTGGAG
TGAGGACGTGTAGAGTGAGGACGTGCGGAGTGAGGACGTGTAGAGTGAGGACGTGCGGAGTGAGGACGTG
TAGAGTGAGGACGTGCCCTCCTCTGGATCAAATCCGAATAACTTCGTATAGCATACATTATACGAAGTTA
TCTCGAGTCGCTCGGTACGATTTAAATTGAATTCTGCAGTCGACGGTACCGCGGGCCCGGGACTTTGTAC
AAAAAAGCAGGCTCCACCATGGGAACCAATTCAGTCGACTGGATCCGGTACCTCCTACAGCTCCTGGGCA
ACGTGCTGGTTATTGTGCTGTCTCATCATTTTGGCAAAGAATTGATTAATTCGAGCGAACGCGTATAACT
TCGTATAGCATACATTATACGAAGTTATCGGATTTGATCTGATCAAGCAACTCTAGAGGGTATATAATGG
GGGCCACTAGTCTACTACCAGAGCTCATCGCTAGCAATGGTGAGCAAGGGCGAGGAGGATAACATGGCCA
TCATCAAGGAGTTCATGCGCTTCAAGGTGCACATGGAGGGCTCCGTGAACGGCCACGAGTTCGAGATCGA
GGGCGAGGGCGAGGGCCGCCCCTACGAGGGCACCCAGACCGCCAAGCTGAAGGTGACCAAGGGTGGCCCC
CTGCCCTTCGCCTGGGACATCCTGTCCCCTCAGTTCATGTACGGCTCCAAGGCCTACGTGAAGCACCCCG
CCGACATCCCCGACTACTTGAAGCTGTCCTTCCCCGAGGGCTTCAAGTGGGAGCGCGTGATGAACTTCGA
GGACGGCGGCGTGGTGACCGTGACCCAGGACTCCTCCCTGCAGGACGGCGAGTTCATCTACAAGGTGAAG
CTGCGCGGCACCAACTTCCCCTCCGACGGCCCCGTAATGCAGAAGAAGACCATGGGCTGGGAGGCCTCCT
CCGAGCGGATGTACCCCGAGGACGGCGCCCTGAAGGGCGAGATCAAGCAGAGGCTGAAGCTGAAGGACGG
CGGCCACTACGACGCTGAGGTCAAGACCACCTACAAGGCCAAGAAGCCCGTGCAGCTGCCCGGCGCCTAC
AACGTCAACATCAAGTTGGACATCACCTCCCACAACGAGGACTACACCATCGTGGAACAGTACGAACGCG
CCGAGGGCCGCCACTCCACCGGCGGCATGGACGAGCTGTACAAGGGTGGTGGGGGAAGCGGAGGAGGAGG
TTCGATGACCGAATACAAGCTGGTGGTGGTGGGCGCCGTCGGTGTGGGCAAGAGTGCGCTGACCATCCAG
CTGATCCAGAACCATTTTGTGGACGAATACGACCCCACTATAGAGGATTCCTACCGGAAGCAGGTGGTCA
TTGATGGGGAGACGTGCCTGTTGGACATCCTGGATACCGCCGGCCAGGAGGAGTACAGCGCCATGCGGGA
CCAGTACATGCGCACCGGGGAGGGCTTCCTGTGTGTGTTTGCCATCAACAACACCAAGTCTTTTGAGGAC
ATCCACCAGTACAGGGAGCAGATCAAACGGGTGAAGGACTCGGATGACGTGCCCATGGTGCTGGTGGGGA
ACAAGTGTGACCTGGCTGCACGCACTGTGGAATCTCGGCAGGCTCAGGACCTCGCCCGAAGCTACGGCAT
CCCCTACATCGAGACCTCGGCCAAGACCCGGCAGGGAGTGGAGGATGCCTTCTACACGTTGGTGCGTGAG
ATCCGGCAGCACAAGCTGCGGAAGCTGAACCCTCCTGATGAGAGTGGCCCCGGCTGCATGAGCTGCAAGT
GTGTGCTCTCCTAACAACGTTGCACCTGTGCCTTCTAGTTGCCAGCCATCTGTTGTTTGCCCCTCCCCCG
TGCCTTCCTTGACCCTGGAAGGTGCCACTCCCACTGTCCTTTCCTAATAAAATGAGGAAATTGCATCGCA
TTGTCTGAGTAGGTGTCATTCTATTCTGGGGGGTGGGGTGGGGCAGGACAGCAAGGGGGAGGATTGGGAA
GACAATAGCAGGCATGCTGGGGATGCGGTGGGCTCTATGGCGCTCGCTGACTGCAGGTGCCCGTGTCTCA
AAATCTCTGATGTTACATTGCACAAGATAAAAATATATCATCATGAACAATAAAACTGTCTGCTTACATA
AACAGTAATACAAGGGGTGTTATGAGCCATATTCAACGGGAAACGTCGAGGCCGCGATTAAATTCCAACA
TGGATGCTGATTTATATGGGTATAAATGGGCTCGCGATAATGTCGGGCAATCAGGTGCGACAATCTATCG
CTTGTATGGGAAGCCCGATGCGCCAGAGTTGTTTCTGAAACATGGCAAAGGTAGCGTTGCCAATGATGTT
ACAGATGAGATGGTCAGACTAAACTGGCTGACGGAATTTATGCCTCTTCCGACCATCAAGCATTTTATCC
GTACTCCTGGTGATGCATGGTTACTCACCACTGCGATCCCCGGAAAAACAGCATTCCAGGTATTAGAAGA
ATATCCTGATTCAGGTGAAAATATTGTTGATGCGCTGGCAGTGTTCCTGCGCCGGTTGCATTCGATTCCT
GTTTGTAATTGTCCTTTTAACAGCGATCGCGTATTTCGTCTAGCTCAGGCGCAATCACGAATGAATAACG
GTTTGGTTGATGCGAGTGATTTTGATGACGAGCGTAATGGCTGGCCTGTTGAACAAGTCTGGAAAGAAAT
GCATAAACTTTTGCCATTCTCACCGGATTCAGTCGTCACTCATGGTGATTTCTCACTTGATAACCTTATT
TTTGACGAGGGGAAATTAATAGGTTGTATTGATGTTGGACGAGTCGGAATCGCAGACCGATACCAGGATC
TTGCCATCCTATGGAACTGCCTCGGTGAGTTTTCTCCTTCATTACAGAAACGGCTTTTTCAAAAATATGG
TATTGATAATCCTGATATGAATAAATTGCAGTTTCATTTGATGCTCGATGAGTTTTTCTAATCAGAATTG
GTTAATTGGTTGTAACATTATTCAGATTGGGCCCCGTTCCACTGAGCGTCAGACCCCGTAGAAAAGATCA
AAGGATCTTC
