>Addgene plasmid #246340 | (203-bp-DIAL-YB_TATA)-mCherry-HRasG12V-BGH_pKG2744 | depositor partial sequence | sequence record 484345 | Promoter (203-bp-DIAL-YB_TATA)
AGATCTGAATTGGAGTGAGGACGTGTAGAGTGAGGACGTGCGGAGTGAGGACGTGTAGAGTGAGGACGTG
CGGAGTGAGGACGTGTAGAGTGAGGACGTGCCCTCCTCTGGATCAAATCCGAATAACTTCGTATAGCATA
CATTATACGAAGTTATCTCGAGTCGCTCGGTACGATTTAAATTGAATTCTGCAGTCGACGGTACCGCGGG
CCCGGGACTTTGTACAAAAAAGCAGGCTCCACCATGGGAACCAATTCAGTCGACTGGATCCGGTACCTCC
TACAGCTCCTGGGCAACGTGCTGGTTATTGTGCTGTCTCATCATTTTGGCAAAGAATTGATTAATTCGAG
CGAACGCGTATAACTTCGTATAGCATACATTATACGAAGTTATCGGATTTGATCTGATCAAGCAACTCTA
GAGGGTATATAATGGGGGCCACTAGTCTACTACCAGAGCTCATCGCTAGC
